Addgene plasmid #240994: pCAG-LATeNT
Purpose: Expresses LATeNT in mammalian cells; CAG promoter
Depositing lab: Alice Ting. Depositing organization: Stanford University. Publication: Light-activated tetanus neurotoxin for conditional proteolysis and inducible synaptic inhibition in vivo. Roh H, Kim D, Kim B, Jeon Y, Kim Y, Jacko M, Xu F, Lin C, Won Um J, Ting AY. bioRxiv 2025.01.27.635161; doi: 10.1101/2025.01.27.635161.
Backbone
  Vector backbone: pCAG
  Vector type: Mammalian Expression
Growth in bacteria
  Bacterial resistance: Ampicillin, 100 μg/mL
  Growth temperature: 37°C
  Growth strain: NEB Stable
  Copy number: High Copy
Gene/Insert
  Gene/Insert name: V5-LATeNT
  Species: Synthetic
  Tag / fusion protein: V5 (N terminal on insert)
  Cloning method: Gibson Cloning
Terms and licenses: Academic/Nonprofit Terms; Industry Terms: Not Available to Industry
Depositor comments: Please visit https://doi.org/10.1101/2025.01.27.635161 for bioRxiv preprint.
How to cite: pCAG-LATeNT was a gift from Alice Ting (Addgene plasmid # 240994 ; http://n2t.net/addgene:240994 ; RRID:Addgene_240994)
