[The description below was written by a language model from this plasmid's Addgene catalogue record and pLannotate feature annotations shown in this document.]
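Description:
pCAG-LATeNT is a 6.15 kb mammalian expression plasmid built on the pCAG backbone and used to express LATeNT, a synthetic, light-activated form of tetanus neurotoxin, in mammalian cells. It is maintained in E. coli as a high-copy plasmid through a ColE1/pUC-type origin and is selected with ampicillin via the β-lactamase gene and its native bla promoter. Remnants of a lac promoter/operator region, CAP site and short lacI fragments are backbone carry-over and play no evident role in expression of the insert.

Transcription of the payload is driven by the CAG promoter. The annotation picks up its CMV immediate-early enhancer and the chimeric chicken β-actin/rabbit β-globin intron, followed by a short β-globin-derived stretch that belongs to this promoter/intron unit rather than to a coding gene. Downstream lies the V5-LATeNT open reading frame, with the V5 epitope at the N terminus for detection. About 1.8 kb of this region is matched to Clostridium tetani tetanus toxin, a zinc endopeptidase that blocks neurotransmitter release by cleaving synaptobrevin-2. The automated annotation does not resolve the V5 tag or whatever light-sensing module confers photocontrol, and the record does not state how that regulation is engineered. An SV40 origin with a promoter fragment and an SV40 poly(A) signal lie further downstream, past the lac elements. No polyadenylation signal is annotated immediately after the insert.

According to the associated publication title, the tool is intended for conditional proteolysis and inducible synaptic inhibition. This CAG-driven version suits strong constitutive expression by transfection of mammalian cells.
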