Features (pLannotate 1.2.2; 15 found; start..end, strand, type, name):
      5..384     +  enhancer       CMV enhancer: human cytomegalovirus immediate early enhancer
    662..1678    +  intron         chimeric intron: chimera between introns from chicken β-actin and rabbit β-globin
   1676..1759    +  CDS            HBB (fragment): HBB_LEPEU - Experimental evidence at protein level: Swiss-Prot protein existence level 1. Involved in oxygen transport from the lung to the various peripheral tissues. From Lepus europaeus (European hare).
   1821..3632    +  CDS            tetX (fragment): TETX_CLOTE - Experimental evidence at protein level: Swiss-Prot protein existence level 1. Tetanus toxin acts by inhibiting neurotransmitter release. It binds to peripheral neuronal synapses, is internalized and moves by retrograde transport up the axon into the spinal cord where it can move between postsynaptic and presynaptic neurons. It inhibits neurotransmitter release by acting as a zinc endopeptidase that catalyzes the hydrolysis of the '76-Gln-|-Phe-77' bond of synaptobrevin-2. From Clostridium tetani (strain Massachusetts / E88).
   3678..3694    -  protein_bind   lac operator: The lac repressor binds to the lac operator to inhibit transcription in E. coli. This inhibition can be relieved by adding lactose or isopropyl-β-D-thiogalactopyranoside (IPTG). lac repressor encoded by lacI
   3702..3732    -  promoter       lac promoter: promoter for the E. coli lac operon
   3747..3768    -  protein_bind   CAP binding site: CAP binding activates transcription in the presence of cAMP. E. coli catabolite activator protein
   3781..3820    -  CDS            lacI (fragment): lac repressor; lacI; The lac repressor binds to the lac operator to inhibit transcription in E. coli. This inhibition can be relieved by adding lactose or isopropyl-β-D-thiogalactopyranoside (IPTG).
   3827..3849    +  promoter       SV40 promoter (fragment): SV40 enhancer and early promoter
   3873..4008    +  rep_origin     SV40 ori: SV40 origin of replication
   4028..4162    +  polyA_signal   SV40 poly(A) signal: SV40 polyadenylation signal
   4164..4218    -  CDS            lacI (fragment): lac repressor; lacI; The lac repressor binds to the lac operator to inhibit transcription in E. coli. This inhibition can be relieved by adding lactose or isopropyl-β-D-thiogalactopyranoside (IPTG).
   4401..4989    -  rep_origin     ori: high-copy-number ColE1/pMB1/pBR322/pUC origin of replication
   5160..6020    -  CDS            AmpR: β-lactamase; bla; confers resistance to ampicillin, carbenicillin, and related antibiotics
   6021..6125    -  promoter       AmpR promoter: bla
>Addgene plasmid #240994 | pCAG-LATeNT | addgene full sequence | sequence record 478945 | Addgene NGS Result
GGTCGACATTGATTATTGACTAGTTATTAATAGTAATCAATTACGGGGTCATTAGTTCATAGCCCATATA
TGGAGTTCCGCGTTACATAACTTACGGTAAATGGCCCGCCTGGCTGACCGCCCAACGACCCCCGCCCATT
GACGTCAATAATGACGTATGTTCCCATAGTAACGCCAATAGGGACTTTCCATTGACGTCAATGGGTGGAG
TATTTACGGTAAACTGCCCACTTGGCAGTACATCAAGTGTATCATATGCCAAGTACGCCCCCTATTGACG
TCAATGACGGTAAATGGCCCGCCTGGCATTATGCCCAGTACATGACCTTATGGGACTTTCCTACTTGGCA
GTACATCTACGTATTAGTCATCGCTATTACCATGGTCGAGGTGAGCCCCACGTTCTGCTTCACTCTCCCC
ATCTCCCCCCCCTCCCCACCCCCAATTTTGTATTTATTTATTTTTTAATTATTTTGTGCAGCGATGGGGG
CGGGGGGGGGGGGGGGGCGCGCCRGGGGGGGGGGGGGGGGGGGGGGGGGGGGGGGGGGSGRGGSGGRGRG
GKGCGGCGGCAGCCAATCAGAGCGGCGCGCTCCGAAAGTTTCCTTTTATGGCGAGGCGGCGGCGGCGGCG
GCCCTATAAAAAGCGAAGCGCGCGGCGGGCGGGAGTCGCTGCGCGCTGCCTTCGCCCCGTGCCCCGCTCC
GCCGCCGCCTCGCGCCGCCCGCCCCGGCTCTGACTGACCGCGTTACTCCCACAGGTGAGCGGGCGGGACG
GCCCTTCTCCTCCGGGCTGTAATTAGCGCTTGGTTTAATGACGGCTTGTTTCTTTTCTGTGGCTGCGTGA
AAGCCTTGAGGGGCTCCGGGAGGGCCCTTTGTGCGGGGGGAGCGGCTCGGGGGGTGCGTGCGTGTGTGTG
TGCGTGGGGAGCGCCGCGTGCGGCTCCGCGCTGCCCGGCGGCTGTGAGCGCTGCGGGCGCGGCGCGGGGC
TTTGTGCGCTCCGCAGTGTGCGCGAGGGGAGCGCGGCCGGGGGCGGTGCCCCGCGGTGCGGGGGGGGCTG
CGGGGGGAACAAAGGCTGCGTGCGGGGTGTGTGCGTGGGGGGGTGAGCAGGGGGTGTGGGCGCGTCGGTC
GGGCTGCAACCCCCCCTGCACCCCCCTCCCCGAGTTGCTGAGCACGGCCCGGCTTCGGGTGCGGGGCTCC
GTACGGGGCGTGGCGCGGGGCTCGCCGTGCCGGGCGGGGGGTGGCGGCAGGTGGGGGTGCCGGGCGGGGC
GGGGCCGCCTCGGGCCGGGGRGGGCTCGGGGGRGGGGCGCGGCGGCCCCCGGAGCGCCGGCGGCTGTCGA
GGCGCGGCGAGCCGCAGCCATTGCCTTTTATGGTAATCGTGCGAGAGGGCGCAGGGACTTCCTTTGTCCC
AAATCTGTGCGGAGCCGAAATCTGGGAGGCGCCGCCGCACCCCCTCTAGCGGGCGCGGGGCGAAGCGGTG
CGGCGCCGGCAGGAAGGAAATGGGCGGGGAGGGCCTTCGTGCGTCGCCGCGCCGCCGTCCCCTTCTCCCT
CTCCAGCCTCGGGGCTGTCCGCGGGGGGACGGCTGCCTTCGGGGGGGACGGGGCAGGGCGGGGTTCGGCT
TCTGGCGTGTGACCGGCGGCTCTAGAGCCTCTGCTAACCATGTTCATGCCTTCTTCTTTTTCCTACAGCT
CCTGGGCAACGTGCTGGTTATTGTGCTGTCTCATCATTTTGGCAAAGAATTCCGCCACCATGGGCAAGCC
CATCCCCAACCCCCTGCTGGGCCTGGACAGCACCAAGGGCTCGGGCTCGACCTCGGGCTCGGGCACCGGT
CCGATCACCATCAACAACTTCCGTTACTCCGACCCGGTTAACAACGACACCATCATCATGATGGAACCGC
CGTACTGCAAAGGTCTAGACATCTACTACAGAGCCTTCAAAATCACCGACCGTATCTGGATCGTTCCGGA
ACGTTACGAATTTGGTACCAAACCGGAAGACTTCAACCCGCCGTCCTCCCTGATCGAAGGTGCTTCCGAA
TACTACGACCCGAACTACCTGCGTACCGACTCCGACAAAGACCGTTTCCTGCAGACCATGGTTAAACTGT
TCAACCGTATCAAAAACAACGTTGCTGGTGAAGCTCTGCTGGACAAAATCATCAACGCTATCCCGTACCT
GGGTAACTCCTACTCCCTGCTGGACAAATTCGACACCAACTCCAACTCCGTTTCCTTCAACCTGCTGGAA
CAGGATCCGTCCGGTGCTACCACCAAATCCGCTATGCTGACCAACCTGATCATCTTCGGTCCGGGTCCGG
TTCTGAACAAAAACGAAGTTCGTGGTATCGTTCTGCGTGTTGACAACAAAAACTACTTCCCGTGCCGTGA
CGGTTTCGGTTCCATCATGCAGATGGCTTTCTGCCCGGAATACGTACCGACCTTCGACAACGTTATCGAA
AACATCACCTCCCTGACCATCGGTAAATCCAAATACTTCCAGGACCCGGCTCTGCTGCTGATGCACGAAC
TGATCCACGTTCTGCACGGTCTGTACGGCATGCAGGTTTCCTCCCACGAAATCATCCCGTCCAAACAGGA
AATCTACATGCAGCACACCTACCCGATCTCCGCTGAAGAGCTCTTCACCTTCGGTGGTCAGGACGCTAAC
CTGATCTCCATCGATATCAAAAACGACCTGTACGAAAAAACCCTGAACGACTACAAAGCTATCGCTAACA
AACTGTCCCAGGTTACCTCCTGCAACGACCCGAACATCGACATCGACTCCTACAAACAGATCTATCAGCA
GAAGTATCAGTTTGATAAGGATTCCAACGGCCAGTATATAGTGAACGAGGATAAGTTTCAGATACTGTAT
AACTCCATAATGTATGGCGGGAGCGGCAGCGGGGGGTCCGGTAGCGGGGAGTTTCGGGCAACCACACTGG
AACGGATCGAGAAAAGCTTCGTGATTACTGATCCGAGACTGCCTGACAACCCAATCATTTTTGTGAGCAA
TTCCTTCCTGCAGCTGACAGAATATTCTCGGGAAGAGATCCTGGGGCGCAATTGCCGTTTTCTGCAGGGA
CCCGAGACAGACCGTGCCACTGTTCGGAAAATCAGAGATGCTATTGACAACCAGACTGAAGTGACCGTTC
AGCTGATCAATTATACCAAGAGCGGCAAGAAGTTCTGGAACGTGTTCCACCTGCAGCCGATGCGCGATTA
TAAGGGCGACGTCCAGTACTTCATTGGCGTGCAGCTGGATGGCACCGAACGCCTTCATGGCGCCGCTGAG
CGTGAGGCGGTCTGCCTGGTCAAAAAGACAGCCTTTCAGATTTTTACTGAGATAGAGCTGGGCAAGAAGT
TTAACATAAAGACTCGCTTAAGCTATTTTTCCATGAACCACGATCCTGTGAAGATACCTAACCTGCTGGA
TGATACTATATATAACGATACTGAGGGCTTTAACATAGAGTCCAAGGATCTGAAGTCCGAGTATAAGGGC
CAGAACATGAGGGTGAACACTAACGCCTTTAGGAACGTCGACGGTTCCGGTCTGGTTTCCAAACTGATCG
GTCTGTGCAAAAAAATCATCCCGCCGACCAACATCCGTGAAAACCTGTACAACCGTACCGCTTAAAAGCT
TGGCGTAATCATGGTCATAGCTGTTTCCTGTGTGAAATTGTTATCCGCTCACAATTCCACACAACATACG
AGCCGGAAGCATAAAGTGTAAAGCCTGGGGTGCCTAATGAGTGAGCTAACTCACATTAATTGCGTTGCGC
TCACTGCCCGCTTTCCAGTCGGGAAACCTGTCGTGCCAGCGGATCCGCATCTCAATTAGTCAGCAACCAT
AGTCCCGCCCCTAACTCCGCCCATCCCGCCCCTAACTCCGCCCAGTTCCGCCCATTCTCCGCCCCATGGC
TGACTAATTTTTTTTATTTATGCAGAGGCCGAGGCCGCCTCGGCCTCTGAGCTATTCCAGAAGTAGTGAG
GAGGCTTTTTTGGAGGCCTAGGCTTTTGCAAAAAGCTAACTTGTTTATTGCAGCTTATAATGGTTACAAA
TAAAGCAATAGCATCACAAATTTCACAAATAAAGCATTTTTTTCACTGCATTCTAGTTGTGGTTTGTCCA
AACTCATCAATGTATCTTATCATGTCTGGATCCGCTGCATTAATGAATCGGCCAACGCGCGGGGAGAGGC
GGTTTGCGTATTGGGCGCTCTTCCGCTTCCTCGCTCACTGACTCGCTGCGCTCGGTCGTTCGGCTGCGGC
GAGCGGTATCAGCTCACTCAAAGGCGGTAATACGGTTATCCACAGAATCAGGGGATAACGCAGGAAAGAA
CATGTGAGCAAAAGGCCAGCAAAAGGCCAGGAACCGTAAAAAGGCCGCGTTGCTGGCGTTTTTCCATAGG
CTCCGCCCCCCTGACGAGCATCACAAAAATCGACGCTCAAGTCAGAGGTGGCGAAACCCGACAGGACTAT
AAAGATACCAGGCGTTTCCCCCTGGAAGCTCCCTCGTGCGCTCTCCTGTTCCGACCCTGCCGCTTACCGG
ATACCTGTCCGCCTTTCTCCCTTCGGGAAGCGTGGCGCTTTCTCATAGCTCACGCTGTAGGTATCTCAGT
TCGGTGTAGGTCGTTCGCTCCAAGCTGGGCTGTGTGCACGAACCCCCCGTTCAGCCCGACCGCTGCGCCT
TATCCGGTAACTATCGTCTTGAGTCCAACCCGGTAAGACACGACTTATCGCCACTGGCAGCAGCCACTGG
TAACAGGATTAGCAGAGCGAGGTATGTAGGCGGTGCTACAGAGTTCTTGAAGTGGTGGCCTAACTACGGC
TACACTAGAAGAACAGTATTTGGTATCTGCGCTCTGCTGAAGCCAGTTACCTTCGGAAAAAGAGTTGGTA
GCTCTTGATCCGGCAAACAAACCACCGCTGGTAGCGGTGGTTTTTTTGTTTGCAAGCAGCAGATTACGCG
CAGAAAAAAAGGATCTCAAGAAGATCCTTTGATCTTTTCTACGGGGTCTGACGCTCAGTGGAACGAAAAC
TCACGTTAAGGGATTTTGGTCATGAGATTATCAAAAAGGATCTTCACCTAGATCCTTTTAAATTAAAAAT
GAAGTTTTAAATCAATCTAAAGTATATATGAGTAAACTTGGTCTGACAGTTACCAATGCTTAATCAGTGA
GGCACCTATCTCAGCGATCTGTCTATTTCGTTCATCCATAGTTGCCTGACTCCCCGTCGTGTAGATAACT
ACGATACGGGAGGGCTTACCATCTGGCCCCAGTGCTGCAATGATACCGCGAGACCCACGCTCACCGGCTC
CAGATTTATCAGCAATAAACCAGCCAGCCGGAAGGGCCGAGCGCAGAAGTGGTCCTGCAACTTTATCCGC
CTCCATCCAGTCTATTAATTGTTGCCGGGAAGCTAGAGTAAGTAGTTCGCCAGTTAATAGTTTGCGCAAC
GTTGTTGCCATTGCTACAGGCATCGTGGTGTCACGCTCGTCGTTTGGTATGGCTTCATTCAGCTCCGGTT
CCCAACGATCAAGGCGAGTTACATGATCCCCCATGTTGTGCAAAAAAGCGGTTAGCTCCTTCGGTCCTCC
GATCGTTGTCAGAAGTAAGTTGGCCGCAGTGTTATCACTCATGGTTATGGCAGCACTGCATAATTCTCTT
ACTGTCATGCCATCCGTAAGATGCTTTTCTGTGACTGGTGAGTACTCAACCAAGTCATTCTGAGAATAGT
GTATGCGGCGACCGAGTTGCTCTTGCCCGGCGTCAATACGGGATAATACCGCGCCACATAGCAGAACTTT
AAAAGTGCTCATCATTGGAAAACGTTCTTCGGGGCGAAAACTCTCAAGGATCTTACCGCTGTTGAGATCC
AGTTCGATGTAACCCACTCGTGCACCCAACTGATCTTCAGCATCTTTTACTTTCACCAGCGTTTCTGGGT
GAGCAAAAACAGGAAGGCAAAATGCCGCAAAAAAGGGAATAAGGGCGACACGGAAATGTTGAATACTCAT
ACTCTTCCTTTTTCAATATTATTGAAGCATTTATCAGGGTTATTGTCTCATGAGCGGATACATATTTGAA
TGTATTTAGAAAAATAAACAAATAGGGGTTCCGCGCACATTTCCCCGAAAAGTGCCACCTG
